Addgene plasmid #229046: pCI5-CasRx-HA (pKW88)
Purpose: Mammalian expression of CasRx-HA
Depositing lab: S Chul Kwon. Depositing organization: University of Hong Kong. Publication: Cytosolic CRISPR RNAs for efficient application of RNA-targeting CRISPR-Cas systems. Cheng ECK, Lam JKC, Kwon SC. EMBO Rep. 2025 Feb 26. doi: 10.1038/s44319-025-00399-4. PubMed 40011676.
Backbone
  Vector backbone: pCI5 (based on pCI)
  Vector type: Mammalian Expression, CRISPR
Growth in bacteria
  Bacterial resistance: Ampicillin, 100 μg/mL
  Growth temperature: 37°C
  Growth strain: DH5alpha
  Copy number: High Copy
Gene/Insert
  Gene/Insert name: CasRx (RfxCas13d)
  Species: Ruminococcus flavefaciens XPD3002
  Tag / fusion protein: HA (C terminal on insert)
  Cloning method: Gibson Cloning
Resource information
  A portion of this plasmid was derived from a plasmid made by: Patrick Hsu, pXR001 (Addgene #109049)
Terms and licenses: Academic/Nonprofit Terms; Industry Terms: Not Available to Industry
Depositor comments: Please visit https://doi.org/10.1101/2024.09.18.613662 for bioRxiv preprint.
How to cite: pCI5-CasRx-HA (pKW88) was a gift from S Chul Kwon (Addgene plasmid # 229046 ; http://n2t.net/addgene:229046 ; RRID:Addgene_229046)
