[The description below was written by a language model from this plasmid's Addgene catalogue record and pLannotate feature annotations shown in this document.]
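Description:
pCI5-CasRx-HA (pKW88) is a mammalian expression plasmid of about 8 kb built on pCI5, a derivative of the pCI backbone, and made to produce the RNA-targeting CRISPR effector CasRx in transfected mammalian cells. In bacteria it is maintained as a high-copy plasmid through a ColE1/pUC-type origin and selected with ampicillin via the β-lactamase gene and its own promoter. An f1 bacteriophage origin is also present. Short annotated fragments of lacZα, bom, rop and SV40 large T antigen appear to be backbone remnants rather than functional elements.

The expression cassette begins with the human cytomegalovirus immediate early enhancer and promoter, followed by CMV intron A, an intron that is placed in the 5′ untranslated region and generally boosts transcript processing and expression. This drives the coding sequence of RfxCas13d (CasRx), the type VI CRISPR protein from Ruminococcus flavefaciens XPD3002, which carries a C-terminal HA epitope for detection by immunoblotting or immunostaining. The feature table matches only a fragment of a 3xHA annotation, consistent with a short HA tag. No nuclear localization signal is annotated or recorded. Downstream, a partial WPRE is positioned to enhance mRNA stability and export, and an SV40 polyadenylation signal terminates the transcript. The CasRx portion was derived from an earlier published CasRx expression plasmid and assembled by Gibson cloning.

No guide RNA cassette is annotated, so the CRISPR RNA would have to be supplied separately. The associated work concerns cytosolic CRISPR RNAs for improving RNA-targeting CRISPR-Cas applications, and this plasmid supplies the tagged effector protein for such experiments.
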