Features (pLannotate 1.2.2; 15 found; start..end, strand, type, name):
      2..381     +  enhancer       CMV enhancer: human cytomegalovirus immediate early enhancer
    383..582     +  promoter       CMV promoter: human cytomegalovirus (CMV) immediate early promoter
    721..1544    +  intron         CMV intron A: human cytomegalovirus intron A (Chapman et al., 1991)
   1595..4492    +  CDS            RfxCas13d: RNA-targeting Type VI CRISPR protein from Ruminococcus flavefaciens strain XPD3002 (Konermann et al., 2018)
   4511..4539    +  CDS            3xHA (fragment): three tandem HA epitope tags
   4553..5095    +  misc_feature   WPRE (fragment): woodchuck hepatitis virus posttranscriptional regulatory element
   5111..5232    -  polyA_signal   SV40 poly(A) signal: SV40 polyadenylation signal
   5255..5323    -  CDS            large T antigen (fragment): large T antigen from SV40 (simian virus 40)
   5342..5409    +  CDS            lacZα (fragment): LacZα fragment of β-galactosidase; lacZ fragment
   5413..5841    +  rep_origin     f1 ori (sequence partly withheld): f1 bacteriophage origin of replication; arrow indicates direction of (+) strand synthesis
   5869..5968    -  misc_feature   bom (fragment): basis of mobility region from pBR322
   6070..6105    -  CDS            rop (fragment): Rop protein, which maintains plasmids at low copy number; rop
   6200..6304    +  promoter       AmpR promoter: bla
   6305..7165    +  CDS            AmpR: β-lactamase; bla; confers resistance to ampicillin, carbenicillin, and related antibiotics
   7336..7924    +  rep_origin     ori: high-copy-number ColE1/pMB1/pBR322/pUC origin of replication
>Addgene plasmid #229046 | pCI5-CasRx-HA (pKW88) | addgene full sequence | sequence record 455014 | Addgene NGS Result
TGACATTGATTATTGACTAGTTATTAATAGTAATCAATTACGGGGTCATTAGTTCATAGCCCATATATGG
AGTTCCGCGTTACATAACTTACGGTAAATGGCCCGCCTCGTGACCGCCCAACGACCCCCGCCCATTGACG
TCAATAATGACGTATGTTCCCATAGTAACGCCAATAGGGACTTTCCATTGACGTCAATGGGTGGAGTATT
TACGGTAAACTGCCCACTTGGCAGTACATCAAGTGTATCATATGCCAAGTCCGGCCCCCTATTGACGTCA
ATGACGGTAAATGGCCCGCCTGGCATTATGCCCAGTACATGACCTTACGGGACTTTCCTACTTGGCAGTA
CATCTACGTATTAGTCATCGCTATTACCATGGTGATGCGGTTTTGGCAGTACACCAATGGGCGTGGATAG
CGGTTTGACTCACGGGGATTTCCAAGTCTCCACCCCATTGACGTCAATGGGAGTTTGTTTTGGCACCAAA
ATCAACGGGACTTTCCAAAATGTCGTAATAACCCCGCCCCGTTGACGCAAATGGGCGGTAGGCGTGTACG
GTGGGAGGTCTATATAAGCAGAGCTCGTTTAGTGAACCGTCAGATCGCCTGGAGTCGCCATCCACGCTGT
TTTGACCTCCATAGAAGACACCGGGACCGATCCAGCCTCCGCGGCCGGGAACGGTGCATTGGAACGCGGA
TTCCCCGTGCCAAGAGTGACGTAAGTACCGCCTATAGACTCTATAGGCACACCCCTTTGGCTCTTATGCA
TGCTATACTGTTTTTGGCTTGGGGCCTATACACCCCCGCTCCTTATGCTATAGGTGATGGTATAGCTTAG
CCTATAGGTGTGGGTTATTGACCATTATTGACCACTCCCCTATTGGTGACGATACTTTCCATTACTAATC
CATAACATGGCTCTTTGCCACAACTATCTCTATTGGCTATATGCCAATACTCTGTCCTTCAGAGACTGAC
ACGGACTCTGTATTTTTACAGGATGGGGTCCCATTTATTATTTACAAATTCACATATACAACAACGCCGT
CCCCCGTGCCCGCAGTTTTTATTAAACATAGCGTGGGATCTCCACGCGAATCTCGGGTACGTGTTCCGGA
CATGGGCTCTTCTCCGGTAGCGGCGGAGCTTCCACATCCGAGCCCTGGTCCCATGCCTCCAGCGGCTCAT
GGTCGCTCGGCAGCTCCTTGCTCCTAACAGTGGAGGCCAGACTTAGGCACAGCACAATGCCCACCACCAC
CAGTGTGCCGCACAAGGCCGTGGCGGTAGGGTATGTGTCTGAAAATGAGCTCGGAGATTGGGCTCGCACC
GTGACGCAGATGGAAGACTTAAGGCAGCGGCAGAAGAAGATGCAGGCAGCTGAGTTGTTGTATTCTGATA
AGAGTCAGAGGTAACTCCCGTTGCGGTGCTGTTAACGGTGGAGGGCAGTGTAGTCTGAGCAGTACTCGTT
GCTGCCGCGCGCGCCACCAGACATAATAGCTGACAGACTAACAGACTGTTCCTTTCCATGGGTCTTTTCT
GCAGTCACCGTCCTTGACACGGCTAGCGGTACCGCCACCATGAGCGAGGCCAGCATCGAAAAAAAAAAGT
CCTTCGCCAAGGGCATGGGCGTGAAGTCCACACTCGTGTCCGGCTCCAAAGTGTACATGACAACCTTCGC
CGAAGGCAGCGACGCCAGGCTGGAAAAGATCGTGGAGGGCGACAGCATCAGGAGCGTGAATGAGGGCGAG
GCCTTCAGCGCTGAAATGGCCGATAAAAACGCCGGCTATAAGATCGGCAACGCCAAATTCAGCCATCCTA
AGGGCTACGCCGTGGTGGCTAACAACCCTCTGTATACAGGACCCGTCCAGCAGGATATGCTCGGCCTGAA
GGAAACTCTGGAAAAGAGGTACTTCGGCGAGAGCGCTGATGGCAATGACAATATTTGTATCCAGGTGATC
CATAACATCCTGGACATTGAAAAAATCCTCGCCGAATACATTACCAACGCCGCCTACGCCGTCAACAATA
TCTCCGGCCTGGATAAGGACATTATTGGATTCGGCAAGTTCTCCACAGTGTATACCTACGACGAATTCAA
AGACCCCGAGCACCATAGGGCCGCTTTCAACAATAACGATAAGCTCATCAACGCCATCAAGGCCCAGTAT
GACGAGTTCGACAACTTCCTCGATAACCCCAGACTCGGCTATTTCGGCCAGGCCTTTTTCAGCAAGGAGG
GCAGAAATTACATCATCAATTACGGCAACGAATGCTATGACATTCTGGCCCTCCTGAGCGGACTGAGGCA
CTGGGTGGTCCATAACAACGAAGAAGAGTCCAGGATCTCCAGGACCTGGCTCTACAACCTCGATAAGAAC
CTCGACAACGAATACATCTCCACCCTCAACTACCTCTACGACAGGATCACCAATGAGCTGACCAACTCCT
TCTCCAAGAACTCCGCCGCCAACGTGAACTATATTGCCGAAACTCTGGGAATCAACCCTGCCGAATTCGC
CGAACAATATTTCAGATTCAGCATTATGAAAGAGCAGAAAAACCTCGGATTCAATATCACCAAGCTCAGG
GAAGTGATGCTGGACAGGAAGGATATGTCCGAGATCAGGAAAAATCATAAGGTGTTCGACTCCATCAGGA
CCAAGGTCTACACCATGATGGACTTTGTGATTTATAGGTATTACATCGAAGAGGATGCCAAGGTGGCTGC
CGCCAATAAGTCCCTCCCCGATAATGAGAAGTCCCTGAGCGAGAAGGATATCTTTGTGATTAACCTGAGG
GGCTCCTTCAACGACGACCAGAAGGATGCCCTCTACTACGATGAAGCTAATAGAATTTGGAGAAAGCTCG
AAAATATCATGCACAACATCAAGGAATTTAGGGGAAACAAGACAAGAGAGTATAAGAAGAAGGACGCCCC
TAGACTGCCCAGAATCCTGCCCGCTGGCCGTGATGTTTCCGCCTTCAGCAAACTCATGTATGCCCTGACC
ATGTTCCTGGATGGCAAGGAGATCAACGACCTCCTGACCACCCTGATTAATAAATTCGATAACATCCAGA
GCTTCCTGAAGGTGATGCCTCTCATCGGAGTCAACGCTAAGTTCGTGGAGGAATACGCCTTTTTCAAAGA
CTCCGCCAAGATCGCCGATGAGCTGAGGCTGATCAAGTCCTTCGCTAGAATGGGAGAACCTATTGCCGAT
GCCAGGAGGGCCATGTATATCGACGCCATCCGTATTTTAGGAACCAACCTGTCCTATGATGAGCTCAAGG
CCCTCGCCGACACCTTTTCCCTGGACGAGAACGGAAACAAGCTCAAGAAAGGCAAGCACGGCATGAGAAA
TTTCATTATTAATAACGTGATCAGCAATAAAAGGTTCCACTACCTGATCAGATACGGTGATCCTGCCCAC
CTCCATGAGATCGCCAAAAACGAGGCCGTGGTGAAGTTCGTGCTCGGCAGGATCGCTGACATCCAGAAAA
AACAGGGCCAGAACGGCAAGAACCAGATCGACAGGTACTACGAAACTTGTATCGGAAAGGATAAGGGCAA
GAGCGTGAGCGAAAAGGTGGACGCTCTCACAAAGATCATCACCGGAATGAACTACGACCAATTCGACAAG
AAAAGGAGCGTCATTGAGGACACCGGCAGGGAAAACGCCGAGAGGGAGAAGTTTAAAAAGATCATCAGCC
TGTACCTCACCGTGATCTACCACATCCTCAAGAATATTGTCAATATCAACGCCAGGTACGTCATCGGATT
CCATTGCGTCGAGCGTGATGCTCAACTGTACAAGGAGAAAGGCTACGACATCAATCTCAAGAAACTGGAA
GAGAAGGGATTCAGCTCCGTCACCAAGCTCTGCGCTGGCATTGATGAAACTGCCCCCGATAAGAGAAAGG
ACGTGGAAAAGGAGATGGCTGAAAGAGCCAAGGAGAGCATTGACAGCCTCGAGAGCGCCAACCCCAAGCT
GTATGCCAATTACATCAAATACAGCGACGAGAAGAAAGCCGAGGAGTTCACCAGGCAGATTAACAGGGAG
AAGGCCAAAACCGCCCTGAACGCCTACCTGAGGAACACCAAGTGGAATGTGATCATCAGGGAGGACCTCC
TGAGAATTGACAACAAGACATGTACCCTGTTCAGAAACAAGGCCGTCCACCTGGAAGTGGCCAGGTATGT
CCACGCCTATATCAACGACATTGCCGAGGTCAATTCCTACTTCCAACTGTACCATTACATCATGCAGAGA
ATTATCATGAATGAGAGGTACGAGAAAAGCAGCGGAAAGGTGTCCGAGTACTTCGACGCTGTGAATGACG
AGAAGAAGTACAACGATAGGCTCCTGAAACTGCTGTGTGTGCCTTTCGGCTACTGTATCCCCAGGTTTAA
GAACCTGAGCATCGAGGCCCTGTTCGATAGGAACGAGGCCGCCAAGTTCGACAAGGAGAAAAAGAAGGTG
TCCGGCAATTCCGGATCCGGAGCGGCCGCTTACCCATACGATGTTCCAGATTACGCTTAATCTAGAGGGC
CCAATCAACCTCTGGATTACAAAATTTGTGAAAGATTGACTGGTATTCTTAACTATGTTGCTCCTTTTAC
GCTATGTGGATACGCTGCTTTAATGCCTTTGTATCATGCTATTGCTTCCCGTATGGCTTTCATTTTCTCC
TCCTTGTATAAATCCTGGTTGCTGTCTCTTTATGAGGAGTTGTGGCCCGTTGTCAGGCAACGTGGCGTGG
TGTGCACTGTGTTTGCTGACGCAACCCCCACTGGTTGGGGCATTGCCACCACCTGTCAGCTCCTTTCCGG
GACTTTCGCTTTCCCCCTCCCTATTGCCACGGCGGAACTCATCGCCGCCTGCCTTGCCCGCTGCTGGACA
GGGGCTCGGCTGTTGGGCACTGACAATTCCGTGGTGTTGTCGGGGAAGCTGACGTCCTTTCCATGGCTGC
TCGCCTGTGTTGCTACCTGGATTCTGCGCGGGACGTCCTTCTGCTACGTCCCTTCGGCCCTCAATCCAGC
GGACCTTCCTTCCCGCGGCCTGCTGCCGGCTCTGCGGCCTCTTCCGCGTCTTCGCTTCGAGCAGACATGA
TAAGATACATTGATGAGTTTGGACAAACCACAACTAGAATGCAGTGAAAAAAATGCTTTATTTGTGAAAT
TTGTGATGCTATTGCTTTATTTGTAACCATTATAAGCTGCAATAAACAAGTTAACAACAACAATTGCATT
CATTTTATGTTTCAGGTTCAGGGGGAGATGTGGGAGGTTTTTTAAAGCAAGTAAAACCTCTACAAATGTG
GTAAAATCGATAAGGATCAGGGCTGGCGTAATAGCGAAGAGGCCCGCACCGATCGCCCTTCCCAACAGTT
GCGCAGCCTGAATGGCGAATGG
[124 nt withheld, positions 5413-5536]
C
[91 nt withheld, positions 5538-5628]
A
[49 nt withheld, positions 5630-5678]
CCTTTGACGTTGGAGTCCACGTTCTTT
[37 nt withheld, positions 5706-5742]
ACCCTATCTCGGTCTATTCTTTTGATTTATAAGGGATTTTGCCGATTTCGGCCTATTGGTTAAAAAATGA
GCTGATTTAACAAAAATTTAACGCGAATTTTAACAAAATATTAACGCTTACAATTTCCTGATGCGGTATT
TTCTCCTTACGCATCTGTGCGGTATTTCACACCGCATATGGTGCACTCTCAGTACAATCTGCTCTGATGC
CGCATAGTTAAGCCAGCCCCGACACCCGCCAACACCCGCTGACGCGCCCTGACGGGCTTGTCTGCTCCCG
GCATCCGCTTACAGACAAGCTGTGACCGTCTCCGGGAGCTGCATGTGTCAGAGGTTTTCACCGTCATCAC
CGAAACGCGCGAGACGAAAGGGCCTCGTGATACGCCTATTTTTATAGGTTAATGTCATGATAATAATGGT
TTCTTAGACGTCAGGTGGCACTTTTCGGGGAAATGTGCGCGGAACCCCTATTTGTTTATTTTTCTAAATA
CATTCAAATATGTATCCGCTCATGAGACAATAACCCTGATAAATGCTTCAATAATATTGAAAAAGGAAGA
GTATGAGTATTCAACATTTCCGTGTCGCCCTTATTCCCTTTTTTGCGGCATTTTGCCTTCCTGTTTTTGC
TCACCCAGAAACGCTGGTGAAAGTAAAAGATGCTGAAGATCAGTTGGGTGCACGAGTGGGTTACATCGAA
CTGGATCTCAACAGCGGTAAGATCCTTGAGAGTTTTCGCCCCGAAGAACGTTTTCCAATGATGAGCACTT
TTAAAGTTCTGCTATGTGGCGCGGTATTATCCCGTATTGACGCCGGGCAAGAGCAACTCGGTCGCCGCAT
ACACTATTCTCAGAATGACTTGGTTGAGTACTCACCAGTCACAGAAAAGCATCTTACGGATGGCATGACA
GTAAGAGAATTATGCAGTGCTGCCATAACCATGAGTGATAACACTGCGGCCAACTTACTTCTGACAACGA
TCGGAGGACCGAAGGAGCTAACCGCTTTTTTGCACAACATGGGGGATCATGTAACTCGCCTTGATCGTTG
GGAACCGGAGCTGAATGAAGCCATACCAAACGACGAGCGTGACACCACGATGCCTGTAGCAATGGCAACA
ACGTTGCGCAAACTATTAACTGGCGAACTACTTACTCTAGCTTCCCGGCAACAATTAATAGACTGGATGG
AGGCGGATAAAGTTGCAGGACCACTTCTGCGCTCGGCCCTTCCGGCTGGCTGGTTTATTGCTGATAAATC
TGGAGCCGGTGAGCGTGGGTCTCGCGGTATCATTGCAGCACTGGGGCCAGATGGTAAGCCCTCCCGTATC
GTAGTTATCTACACGACGGGGAGTCAGGCAACTATGGATGAACGAAATAGACAGATCGCTGAGATAGGTG
CCTCACTGATTAAGCATTGGTAACTGTCAGACCAAGTTTACTCATATATACTTTAGATTGATTTAAAACT
TCATTTTTAATTTAAAAGGATCTAGGTGAAGATCCTTTTTGATAATCTCATGACCAAAATCCCTTAACGT
GAGTTTTCGTTCCACTGAGCGTCAGACCCCGTAGAAAAGATCAAAGGATCTTCTTGAGATCCTTTTTTTC
TGCGCGTAATCTGCTGCTTGCAAACAAAAAAACCACCGCTACCAGCGGTGGTTTGTTTGCCGGATCAAGA
GCTACCAACTCTTTTTCCGAAGGTAACTGGCTTCAGCAGAGCGCAGATACCAAATACTGTTCTTCTAGTG
TAGCCGTAGTTAGGCCACCACTTCAAGAACTCTGTAGCACCGCCTACATACCTCGCTCTGCTAATCCTGT
TACCAGTGGCTGCTGCCAGTGGCGATAAGTCGTGTCTTACCGGGTTGGACTCAAGACGATAGTTACCGGA
TAAGGCGCAGCGGTCGGGCTGAACGGGGGGTTCGTGCACACAGCCCAGCTTGGAGCGAACGACCTACACC
GAACTGAGATACCTACAGCGTGAGCTATGAGAAAGCGCCACGCTTCCCGAAGGGAGAAAGGCGGACAGGT
ATCCGGTAAGCGGCAGGGTCGGAACAGGAGAGCGCACGAGGGAGCTTCCAGGGGGAAACGCCTGGTATCT
TTATAGTCCTGTCGGGTTTCGCCACCTCTGACTTGAGCGTCGATTTTTGTGATGCTCGTCAGGGGGGCGG
AGCCTATGGAAAAACGCCAGCAACGCGGCCTTTTTACGGTTCCTGGCCTTTTGCTGGCCTTTTGCTCACA
TGGCTCGACAGATCT
